>Addgene plasmid #31929 | pPAmCherry1-C1 | depositor full sequence | sequence record 36046 | pPAmCherry1-C1 sequence 4716 bps
TAGTTATTAATAGTAATCAATTACGGGGTCATTAGTTCATAGCCCATATATGGAGTTCCGCGTTACATAA
CTTACGGTAAATGGCCCGCCTGGCTGACCGCCCAACGACCCCCGCCCATTGACGTCAATAATGACGTATG
TTCCCATAGTAACGCCAATAGGGACTTTCCATTGACGTCAATGGGTGGAGTATTTACGGTAAACTGCCCA
CTTGGCAGTACATCAAGTGTATCATATGCCAAGTACGCCCCCTATTGACGTCAATGACGGTAAATGGCCC
GCCTGGCATTATGCCCAGTACATGACCTTATGGGACTTTCCTACTTGGCAGTACATCTACGTATTAGTCA
TCGCTATTACCATGGTGATGCGGTTTTGGCAGTACATCAATGGGCGTGGATAGCGGTTTGACTCACGGGG
ATTTCCAAGTCTCCACCCCATTGACGTCAATGGGAGTTTGTTTTGGCACCAAAATCAACGGGACTTTCCA
AAATGTCGTAACAACTCCGCCCCATTGACGCAAATGGGCGGTAGGCGTGTACGGTGGGAGGTCTATATAA
GCAGAGCTGGTTTAGTGAACCGTCAGATCCGCTAGCGGTCGCCACCATGGTGAGCAAGGGCGAGGAGGAT
AACATGGCCATCATTAAGGAGTTCATGCGCTTCAAGGTGCACATGGAGGGGTCCGTGAACGGCCACGTGT
TCGAGATCGAGGGCGAGGGCGAGGGCCGCCCCTACGAGGGCACCCAGACCGCCAAGCTGAAGGTGACCAA
GGGCGGCCCCCTGCCCTTCACCTGGGACATCCTGAGCCCTCAGTTCATGTACGGCTCCAATGCCTACGTG
AAGCACCCCGCCGACATCCCCGACTACTTTAAGCTGTCCTTCCCCGAGGGCTTCAAGTGGGAGCGCGTGA
TGAAATTCGAGGACGGCGGCGTGGTGACCGTGACCCAGGACTCCTCCCTGCAGGACGGCGAGTTCATCTA
CAAGGTGAAGCTGCGCGGCACCAACTTCCCCTCCGACGGCCCCGTGATGCAGAAGAAGACCATGGGCTGG
GAGGCCCTCTCCGAGCGGATGTACCCCGAGGACGGCGCCCTGAAGGGCGAGGTCAAGCCCAGAGTGAAGC
TGAAGGACGGCGGCCACTACGACGCTGAGGTCAAGACCACCTACAAGGCCAAGAAGCCCGTGCAGCTGCC
CGGCGCCTACAACGTCAACCGCAAGCTGGACATCACCAGCCACAACGAGGACTACACCATCGTGGAGCAG
TACGAGAGAGCCGAGGGCCGCCACTCCACCGGCGGCATGGACGAGCTGTACAAGTCCGGACTCAGATCTC
GAGCTCAAGCTTCGAATTCTGCAGTCGACGGTACCGCGGGCCCGGGATCCACCGGATCTAGATAACTGAT
CATAATCAGCCATACCACATTTGTAGAGGTTTTACTTGCTTTAAAAAACCTCCCACACCTCCCCCTGAAC
CTGAAACATAAAATGAATGCAATTGTTGTTGTTAACTTGTTTATTGCAGCTTATAATGGTTACAAATAAA
GCAATAGCATCACAAATTTCACAAATAAAGCATTTTTTTCACTGCATTCTAGTTGTGGTTTGTCCAAACT
CATCAATGTATCTTAACGCGTAAATTGTAAGCGTTAATATTTTGTTAAAATTCGCGTTAAATTTTTGTTA
AATCAGCTCATTTTTTAACCAATAGGCCGAAATCGGCAAAATCCCTTATAAATCAAAAGAATAGACCGAG
ATAGGGT
[37 nt withheld, positions 1758-1794]
AAAGAACGTGGACTCCAACGTCAAAGG
[49 nt withheld, positions 1822-1870]
T
[91 nt withheld, positions 1872-1962]
G
[124 nt withheld, positions 1964-2087]
CAGGTGGCACTTTTCGGGGAAATGTGCGCGGAACCCCTATTTGTTTATTTTTCTAAATACATTCAAATAT
GTATCCGCTCATGAGACAATAACCCTGATAAATGCTTCAATAATATTGAAAAAGGAAGAGTCCTGAGGCG
GAAAGAACCAGCTGTGGAATGTGTGTCAGTTAGGGTGTGGAAAGTCCCCAGGCTCCCCAGCAGGCAGAAG
TATGCAAAGCATGCATCTCAATTAGTCAGCAACCAGGTGTGGAAAGTCCCCAGGCTCCCCAGCAGGCAGA
AGTATGCAAAGCATGCATCTCAATTAGTCAGCAACCATAGTCCCGCCCCTAACTCCGCCCATCCCGCCCC
TAACTCCGCCCAGTTCCGCCCATTCTCCGCCCCATGGCTGACTAATTTTTTTTATTTATGCAGAGGCCGA
GGCCGCCTCGGCCTCTGAGCTATTCCAGAAGTAGTGAGGAGGCTTTTTTGGAGGCCTAGGCTTTTGCAAA
GATCGATCAAGAGACAGGATGAGGATCGTTTCGCATGATTGAACAAGATGGATTGCACGCAGGTTCTCCG
GCCGCTTGGGTGGAGAGGCTATTCGGCTATGACTGGGCACAACAGACAATCGGCTGCTCTGATGCCGCCG
TGTTCCGGCTGTCAGCGCAGGGGCGCCCGGTTCTTTTTGTCAAGACCGACCTGTCCGGTGCCCTGAATGA
ACTGCAAGACGAGGCAGCGCGGCTATCGTGGCTGGCCACGACGGGCGTTCCTTGCGCAGCTGTGCTCGAC
GTTGTCACTGAAGCGGGAAGGGACTGGCTGCTATTGGGCGAAGTGCCGGGGCAGGATCTCCTGTCATCTC
ACCTTGCTCCTGCCGAGAAAGTATCCATCATGGCTGATGCAATGCGGCGGCTGCATACGCTTGATCCGGC
TACCTGCCCATTCGACCACCAAGCGAAACATCGCATCGAGCGAGCACGTACTCGGATGGAAGCCGGTCTT
GTCGATCAGGATGATCTGGACGAAGAGCATCAGGGGCTCGCGCCAGCCGAACTGTTCGCCAGGCTCAAGG
CGAGCATGCCCGACGGCGAGGATCTCGTCGTGACCCATGGCGATGCCTGCTTGCCGAATATCATGGTGGA
AAATGGCCGCTTTTCTGGATTCATCGACTGTGGCCGGCTGGGTGTGGCGGACCGCTATCAGGACATAGCG
TTGGCTACCCGTGATATTGCTGAAGAGCTTGGCGGCGAATGGGCTGACCGCTTCCTCGTGCTTTACGGTA
TCGCCGCTCCCGATTCGCAGCGCATCGCCTTCTATCGCCTTCTTGACGAGTTCTTCTGAGCGGGACTCTG
GGGTTCGAAATGACCGACCAAGCGACGCCCAACCTGCCATCACGAGATTTCGATTCCACCGCCGCCTTCT
ATGAAAGGTTGGGCTTCGGAATCGTTTTCCGGGACGCCGGCTGGATGATCCTCCAGCGCGGGGATCTCAT
GCTGGAGTTCTTCGCCCACCCTAGGGGGAGGCTAACTGAAACACGGAAGGAGACAATACCGGAAGGAACC
CGCGCTATGACGGCAATAAAAAGACAGAATAAAACGCACGGTGTTGGGTCGTTTGTTCATAAACGCGGGG
TTCGGTCCCAGGGCTGGCACTCTGTCGATACCCCACCGAGACCCCATTGGGGCCAATACGCCCGCGTTTC
TTCCTTTTCCCCACCCCACCCCCCAAGTTCGGGTGAAGGCCCAGGGCTCGCAGCCAACGTCGGGGCGGCA
GGCCCTGCCATAGCCTCAGGTTACTCATATATACTTTAGATTGATTTAAAACTTCATTTTTAATTTAAAA
GGATCTAGGTGAAGATCCTTTTTGATAATCTCATGACCAAAATCCCTTAACGTGAGTTTTCGTTCCACTG
AGCGTCAGACCCCGTAGAAAAGATCAAAGGATCTTCTTGAGATCCTTTTTTTCTGCGCGTAATCTGCTGC
TTGCAAACAAAAAAACCACCGCTACCAGCGGTGGTTTGTTTGCCGGATCAAGAGCTACCAACTCTTTTTC
CGAAGGTAACTGGCTTCAGCAGAGCGCAGATACCAAATACTGTCCTTCTAGTGTAGCCGTAGTTAGGCCA
CCACTTCAAGAACTCTGTAGCACCGCCTACATACCTCGCTCTGCTAATCCTGTTACCAGTGGCTGCTGCC
AGTGGCGATAAGTCGTGTCTTACCGGGTTGGACTCAAGACGATAGTTACCGGATAAGGCGCAGCGGTCGG
GCTGAACGGGGGGTTCGTGCACACAGCCCAGCTTGGAGCGAACGACCTACACCGAACTGAGATACCTACA
GCGTGAGCTATGAGAAAGCGCCACGCTTCCCGAAGGGAGAAAGGCGGACAGGTATCCGGTAAGCGGCAGG
GTCGGAACAGGAGAGCGCACGAGGGAGCTTCCAGGGGGAAACGCCTGGTATCTTTATAGTCCTGTCGGGT
TTCGCCACCTCTGACTTGAGCGTCGATTTTTGTGATGCTCGTCAGGGGGGCGGAGCCTATGGAAAAACGC
CAGCAACGCGGCCTTTTTACGGTTCCTGGCCTTTTGCTGGCCTTTTGCTCACATGTTCTTTCCTGCGTTA
TCCCCTGATTCTGTGGATAACCGTATTACCGCCATGCAT
Features (pLannotate 1.2.2; 14 found; start..end, strand, type, name):
     61..364     +  enhancer       CMV enhancer: human cytomegalovirus immediate early enhancer
    365..568     +  promoter       CMV promoter: human cytomegalovirus (CMV) immediate early promoter
    607..1314    +  CDS            PAmCherry1: PAmCherry1 is a photoactivatable red fluorescent protein published in 2009, derived from Discosoma sp.. It is reported to be a rapidly-maturing monomer with high acid sensitivity.
   1315..1380    +  misc_feature   MCS: multiple cloning site
   1397..1481    +  CDS            large T antigen (fragment): large T antigen from SV40 (simian virus 40)
   1504..1625    +  polyA_signal   SV40 poly(A) signal: SV40 polyadenylation signal
   1659..2087    -  rep_origin     f1 ori (sequence partly withheld): f1 bacteriophage origin of replication; arrow indicates direction of (+) strand synthesis
   2114..2218    +  promoter       AmpR promoter: bla
   2220..2577    +  promoter       SV40 promoter: SV40 enhancer and early promoter
   2612..3406    +  CDS            NeoR/KanR: aminoglycoside phosphotransferase from Tn5; aph(3')-II (or nptII); confers resistance to neomycin, kanamycin, and G418 (Geneticin®)
   3427..3579    +  CDS            ble (fragment): BLE_KLEPN - Experimental evidence at protein level: Swiss-Prot protein existence level 1. Binding protein with a strong affinity to the bleomycin family of antibiotics. Binds to CL990; an antimitotic-antibiotic compound. From Klebsiella pneumoniae.
   3638..3685    +  polyA_signal   HSV TK poly(A) signal: herpes simplex virus thymidine kinase polyadenylation signal (Cole and Stacy, 1985)
   3776..3792    -  polyA_signal   bGH poly(A) signal (fragment): bovine growth hormone polyadenylation signal
   4014..4602    +  rep_origin     ori: high-copy-number ColE1/pMB1/pBR322/pUC origin of replication
