[The description below was written by a language model from this plasmid's Addgene catalogue record and pLannotate feature annotations shown in this document.]
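Description:
pPAmCherry1-C1 is a mammalian expression plasmid built on the Clontech pEGFP-C1 backbone, in which the EGFP coding sequence has been replaced (via NheI and BsrGI sites) by PAmCherry1, a photoactivatable monomeric red fluorescent protein derived from the Discosoma-based mCherry. According to the record, PAmCherry1 differs from mCherry by ten substitutions (E26V, A58T, K69N, L84F, N99K, S148L, I165V, Q167P, L169V and I203R, numbered relative to EGFP) and behaves as a dark-to-red probe: it is initially non-fluorescent and becomes red fluorescent after photoactivation. The 708 bp open reading frame is driven by the human cytomegalovirus immediate early enhancer and promoter and is followed directly by a multiple cloning site and the SV40 polyadenylation signal. This "C1" arrangement allows a gene of interest to be inserted downstream of the fluorescent protein, so that PAmCherry1 is fused to the N-terminus of the partner protein.

The plasmid replicates at high copy in E. coli from a ColE1/pUC-type origin and also carries an f1 origin for single-stranded DNA production. A single Tn5 aminoglycoside phosphotransferase gene serves both hosts. The bacterial bla promoter drives it for kanamycin selection in bacteria. The SV40 enhancer/early promoter, with the HSV TK polyadenylation signal, drives it for G418 selection of stably transfected mammalian cells. The short large T antigen, ble and bGH poly(A) fragments in the annotation appear to be backbone remnants or partial matches rather than functional elements. The associated publication describes photoactivatable mCherry for high-resolution two-color fluorescence microscopy, so the construct suits expressing PAmCherry1, alone or as a fusion tag, for such imaging.
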