Addgene plasmid #31929: pPAmCherry1-C1
Depositing lab: Vladislav Verkhusha. Depositing organization: Albert Einstein College of Medicine. Publication: Photoactivatable mCherry for high-resolution two-color fluorescence microscopy. Subach FV, Patterson GH, Manley S, Gillette JM, Lippincott-Schwartz J, Verkhusha VV. Nat Methods. 2009 Feb;6(2):153-9. Epub 2009 Jan 25. 10.1038/nmeth.1298 PubMed 19169259.
Backbone
  Vector backbone: pEGFP-C1
  Backbone manufacturer: Clontech
  Backbone size w/o insert (bp): 4008
  Vector type: Mammalian Expression
  Selectable markers: Neomycin (select with G418)
Growth in bacteria
  Bacterial resistance: Kanamycin, 50 μg/mL
  Growth temperature: 37°C
  Growth strain: DH5alpha
  Copy number: High Copy
Gene/Insert
  Gene/Insert name: PAmCherry1 (alt name: photoactivatable dark-to-red mCherry red fluorescent protein)
  Insert size (bp): 708
  Mutation: E26V/A58T/K69N/L84F/N99K/S148L/I165V/Q167P/L169V/I203R compared to mCherry (but numbering is relative to EGFP).
  Promoter: CMV
  Cloning method: Restriction Enzyme; 5′ cloning site NheI (unknown if destroyed); 3′ cloning site BsrGI (unknown if destroyed)
  Sequencing primers: 5′ cggtaggcgtgtacggtgggag
Terms and licenses: Academic/Nonprofit Terms; Industry Terms: Not Available to Industry
How to cite: pPAmCherry1-C1 was a gift from Vladislav Verkhusha (Addgene plasmid # 31929 ; http://n2t.net/addgene:31929 ; RRID:Addgene_31929)
