>Addgene plasmid #31929 | pPAmCherry1-C1 | addgene partial sequence | sequence record 37489 | CMV-F 5'-CGCAAATGGGCGGTAGGCGTG-3'
AGTGAACCGTCAGATCCGCTAGCGGTCGCCACCATGGTGAGCAAGGGCGAGGAGGATAACATGGCCATCA
TTAAGGAGTTCATGCGCTTCAAGGTGCACATGGAGGGGTCCGTGAACGGCCACGTGTTCGAGATCGAGGG
CGAGGGCGAGGGCCGCCCCTACGAGGGCACCCAGACCGCCAAGCTGAAGGTGACCAAGGGCGGCCCCCTG
CCCTTCACCTGGGACATCCTGAGCCCTCAGTTCATGTACGGCTCCAATGCCTACGTGAAGCACCCCGCCG
ACATCCCCGACTACTTTAAGCTGTCCTTCCCCGAGGGCTTCAAGTGGGAGCGCGTGATGAAATTCGAGGA
CGGCGGCGTGGTGACCGTGACCCAGGACTCCTCCCTGCAGGACGGCGAGTTCATCTACAAGGTGAAGCTG
CGCGGCACCAACTTCCCCTCCGACGGCCCCGTGATGCAGAAGAAGACCATGGGCTGGGAGGCCCTCTCCG
AGCGGATGTACCCCGAGGACGGCGCCCTGAAGGGCGAGGTCAAGCCCAGAGTGAAGCTGAAGGACGGCGG
CCACTACGACGCTGAGGTCAAGACCACCTACAAGGCCAAGAAGCCCGTGCAGCTGCCCGGCGCCTACAAC
GTCAACCGCAAGCTGGACATCACCAGCCACAACGAGGACTACACCATCGTGGAGCAGTACGAGAGAGCCG
AGGGCCGCCACTCCACCGGCGGCATGGACGAGCTGTACAAGTCCGGACTCAGATCTCGAGCTCAAGCTTC
GAATTCTGCAGTCGACGGTACCGCGGGCCCGGGATCCACCGGATCTAGATAACTGATCATAATCAGCCAT
ACCACATTTGTAGA
